>Addgene plasmid #157062 | pD649-HAsp-TIGIT-COMP5AP-AviTag-9xHis | depositor full sequence | sequence record 303233 | Full Sequence
TTTCAATATTATTGAAGCATTTATCAGGGTTATTGTCTCATGAGCGGATACATATTTGAATGTATTTAGA
AAAATAAACAAATAGGGGTCAGTGTTACAACCAATTAACCAATTCTGAACATTATCGCGAGCCCATTTAT
ACCTGAATATGGCTCATAACACCCCTTGCTCATGACCAAAATCCCTTAACGTGAGTTACGCGCGCGTCGT
TCCACTGAGCGTCAGACCCCGTAGAAAAGATCAAAGGATCTTCTTGAGATCCTTTTTTTCTGCGCGTAAT
CTGCTGCTTGCAAACAAAAAAACCACCGCTACCAGCGGTGGTTTGTTTGCCGGATCAAGAGCTACCAACT
CTTTTTCCGAAGGTAACTGGCTTCAGCAGAGCGCAGATACCAAATACTGTTCTTCTAGTGTAGCCGTAGT
TAGCCCACCACTTCAAGAACTCTGTAGCACCGCCTACATACCTCGCTCTGCTAATCCTGTTACCAGTGGC
TGCTGCCAGTGGCGATAAGTCGTGTCTTACCGGGTTGGACTCAAGACGATAGTTACCGGATAAGGCGCAG
CGGTCGGGCTGAACGGGGGGTTCGTGCACACAGCCCAGCTTGGAGCGAACGACCTACACCGAACTGAGAT
ACCTACAGCGTGAGCTATGAGAAAGCGCCACGCTTCCCGAAGGGAGAAAGGCGGACAGGTATCCGGTAAG
CGGCAGGGTCGGAACAGGAGAGCGCACGAGGGAGCTTCCAGGGGGAAACGCCTGGTATCTTTATAGTCCT
GTCGGGTTTCGCCACCTCTGACTTGAGCGTCGATTTTTGTGATGCTCGTCAGGGGGGCGGAGCCTATGGA
AAAACGCCAGCAACGCGGCCTTTTTACGGTTCCTGGCCTTTTGCTGGCCTTTTGCTCACATGTTCTTTCC
TGCGTTATCCCCTGATTCTGTGGATAACCGTATTACCGCCTTTGAGTGAGCTGATACCGCTCGCCGCAGC
CGAACGACCGAGCGCAGCGAGTCAGTGAGCGAGGAAGCGGAAGGCGAGAGTAGGGAACTGCCAGGCATCA
AACTAAGCAGAAGGCCCCTGACGGATGGCCTTTTTGCGTTTCTACAAACTCTTTCTGTGTTGTAAAACGA
CGGCCAGTCTTAAGCTCGGGCCCCCTGGGCGGTTCTGATAACGAGTAATCGTTAATCCGCAAATAACGTA
AAAACCCGCTTCGGCGGGTTTTTTTATGGGGGGAGTTTAGGGAAAGAGCATTTGTCAGAATATTTAAGGG
CGCCTGTCACTTTGCTTGATATATGAGAATTATTTAACCTTATAAATGAGAAAAAAGCAACGCACTTTAA
ATAAGATACGTTGCTTTTTCGATTGATGAACACCTATAATTAAACTATTCATCTATTATTTATGATTTTT
TGTATATACAATATTTCTAGTTTGTTAAAGAGAATTAAGAAAATAAATCTCGAAAATAATAAAGGGAAAA
TCAGTTTTTGATATCAAAATTATACATGTCAACGATAATACAAAATATAATACAAACTATAAGATGTTAT
CAGTATTTATTATCATTTAGAATAAATTTTGTGTCGCCCTTAATTGTGAGCGGATAACAATTACGAGCTT
CATGCACAGTGGCGTTGACTCAATATTGGCCATTAGCCATATTATTCATTGGTTATATAGCATAAATCAA
TATTGGCTATTGGCCATTGCATACGTTGTATCTATATCATAATATGTACATTTATATTGGCTCATGTCCA
ATATGACCGCCATGTTGGCATTGATTATTGACTAGTTATTAATAGTAATCAATTACGGGGTCATTAGTTC
ATAGCCCATATATGGAGTTCCGCGTTACATAACTTACGGTAAATGGCCCGCCTGGCTGACCGCCCAACGA
CCCCCGCCCATTGACGTCAATAATGACGTATGTTCCCATAGTAACGCCAATAGGGACTTTCCATTGACGT
CAATGGGTGGAGTATTTACGGTAAACTGCCCACTTGGCAGTACATCAAGTGTATCATATGCCAAGTACGC
CCCCTATTGACGTCAATGACGGTAAATGGCCCGCCTGGCATTATGCCCAGTACATGACCTTATGGGACTT
TCCTACTTGGCAGTACATCTACGTATTAGTCATCGCTATTACCATGGTGATGCGGTTTTGGCAGTACATC
AATGGGCGTGGATAGCGGTTTGACTCACGGGGATTTCCAAGTCTCCACCCCATTGACGTCAATGGGAGTT
TGTTTTGGCACCAAAATCAACGGGACTTTCCAAAATGTCGTAACAACTCCGCCCCATTGACGCAAATGGG
CGGTAGGCGTGTACGGTGGGAGGTCTATATAAGCAGAGCTCGTTTAGTGAACCGTCAGATCGCCTGGAGA
CGCCATCCACGCTGTTTTGACCTCCATAGAAGACACCGGGACCGATCCAGCCTCCGCGGCCGGGAACGGT
GCATTGGAACGCGGATTCCCCGTGCCAAGAGTGACGTAAGTACCGCCTATAGAGTCTATAGGCCCACCCC
CTTGGCTTCGTTAGAACGCGGCTACAATTAATACATAACCTTATGTATCATACACATACGATTTAGGTGA
CACTATAGAATAACATCCACTTTGCCTTTCTCTCCACAGGTGTCCACTCCCAGGTCCAACTGCACCTCGG
TTCTATCGAAAACGCGCCTGCTAGCGCCACCATGAAGACCATCATTGCCCTGAGCTACATCTTCTGCCTG
GTGTTCGCTGCGGCCGCCATGATGACAGGCACAATCGAGACAACCGGCAACATCTCTGCCGAGAAAGGCG
GCAGCATCATCCTGCAGTGTCACCTGTCTAGCACCACCGCTCAAGTGACCCAAGTGAACTGGGAGCAGCA
GGATCAGCTGCTGGCCATCTGTAATGCCGATCTCGGATGGCACATCAGCCCCAGCTTCAAGGATAGAGTG
GCTCCTGGACCTGGCCTGGGACTGACACTTCAGAGCCTGACCGTGAACGATACCGGCGAGTACTTCTGCA
TCTACCACACATACCCCGACGGCACCTACACCGGCAGAATCTTTCTGGAAGTGCTGGAAAGCAGCGTGGC
CGAGCATGGCGCCAGATTTCAGATTCCTGGCGCGCCGGAAGATCAAGTTGATCCAAGATTGATTGATGGC
AAGGGCGGATCTCTGGAGGTGCTGTTCCAGGGACCAGGCGGAAGCGGCAATCCCGGCGGCGATCTGGCCC
CCCAGATGCTGCGCGAGCTGCAGGAGACCAATGCCGCCCTGCAGGACGTGCGCGAGCTGCTGCGCCACCG
CGTGAAGGAGATCACCTTCCTGAAGAACACCGTGATGGAGTGCGACGCCTGCGGTATGCAGCCCTCTAGA
GGCTCCGGCTCCATCATCCCAGTTGAGGAGGAGAACCCGGACTTCTGGAACCGCGAGGCAGCCGAGGCCC
TGGGTGCCGCCAAGAAGCTGCAGCCTGCACAGACAGCCGCCAAGAACCTCATCATCTTCCTGGGCGATGG
GATGGGGGTGTCTACGGTGACAGCTGCCAGGATCCTAAAAGGGCAGAAGAAGGACAAACTGGGGCCTGAG
ATACCCCTGGCCATGGACCGCTTCCCATATGTGGCTCTGTCCAAGACATACAATGTAGACAAACATGTGC
CAGACAGTGGAGCCACAGCCACGGCCTACCTGTGCGGGGTCAAGGGCAACTTCCAGACCATTGGCTTGAG
TGCAGCCGCCCGCTTTAACCAGTGCAACACGACACGCGGCAACGAGGTCATCTCCGTGATGAATCGGGCC
AAGAAAGCAGGGAAGTCAGTGGGAGTGGTAACCACCACACGAGTGCAGCACGCCTCGCCAGCCGGCACCT
ACGCCCACACGGTGAACCGCAACTGGTACTCGGACGCCGACGTGCCTGCCTCGGCCCGCCAGGAGGGGTG
CCAGGACATCGCTACGCAGCTCATCTCCAACATGGACATTGACGTGATCCTAGGTGGAGGCCGAAAGTAC
ATGTTTCGCATGGGAACCCCAGACCCTGAGTACCCAGATGACTACAGCCAAGGTGGGACCAGGCTGGACG
GGAAGAATCTGGTGCAGGAATGGCTGGCGAAGCGCCAGGGTGCCCGGTATGTGTGGAACCGCACTGAGCT
CATGCAGGCTTCCCTGGACCCGTCTGTGACCCATCTCATGGGTCTCTTTGAGCCTGGAGACATGAAATAC
GAGATCCACCGAGACTCCACACTGGACCCCTCCCTGATGGAGATGACAGAGGCTGCCCTGCGCCTGCTGA
GCAGGAACCCCCGCGGCTTCTTCCTCTTCGTGGAGGGTGGTCGCATCGACCATGGTCATCATGAAAGCAG
GGCTTACCGGGCACTGACTGAGACGATCATGTTCGACGACGCCATTGAGAGGGCGGGCCAGCTCACCAGC
GAGGAGGACACGCTGAGCCTCGTCACTGCCGACCACTCCCACGTCTTCTCCTTCGGAGGCTACCCCCTGC
GAGGGAGCTCCATCTTCGGGCTGGCCCCTGGCAAGGCCCGGGACAGGAAGGCCTACACGGTCCTCCTATA
CGGAAACGGTCCAGGCTATGTGCTCAAGGACGGCGCCCGGCCGGATGTTACCGAGAGCGAGAGCGGGAGC
CCCGAGTATCGGCAGCAGTCAGCAGTGCCCCTGGACGAAGAGACCCACGCAGGCGAGGACGTGGCGGTGT
TCGCGCGCGGCCCGCAGGCGCACCTGGTTCACGGCGTGCAGGAGCAGACCTTCATAGCGCACGTCATGGC
CTTCGCCGCCTGCCTGGAGCCCTACACCGCCTGCGACCTGGCGCCCCCCGCCGGCACCACCGACGCCGCG
CACCCGGGTGGCGGAGGACTGAACGACATCTTCGAGGCTCAGAAAATCGAATGGCACGAACATCACCATC
ACCATCACCATCACCATTAAGGCCGGCCTGTAGTCACTGGCACAACGCGTTACCCGGTAAGCCAATCGGG
TATACACGGTCGTCATACTGCAGACAGGGTTCTTCTACTTTGCAAGATAGTCTTGAGTAGTAAAATAAAT
AGATAGAGAAAATCAGCCTCGACTGTGCCTTCTAGTTGCCAGCCATCTGTTGTTTGCCCCTCCCCCGTGC
CTTCCTTGACCCTGGAAGGTGCCACTCCCACTGTCCTTTCCTAATAAAATGAGGAAATTGCATCACAACA
CTCAACCCTATCTCGGTCTATTCTTTTGATTTATAAGGGATTTTGCCGATTTCGGCCTATTGGTTAAAAA
ATGAGCTGATTTAACAAAAATTTAACGCGAATTAATTCTGTGGAATGTGTGTCAGTTAGGGTGTGGAAAG
TCCCCAGGCTCCCCAGCAGGCAGAAGTATGCAAAGCATGCATCTCAATTAGTCAGCAACCAGGTGTGGAA
AGTCCCCAGGCTCCCCAGCAGGCAGAAGTATGCAAAGCATGCATCTCAATTAGTCAGCAACCATAGTCCC
GCCCCTAACTCCGCCCATCCCGCCCCTAACTCCGCCCAGTTCCGCCCATTCTCCGCCCCATGGCTGACTA
ATTTTTTTTATTTATGCAGAGGCCGAGGCCGCCTCTGCCTCTGAGCTATTCCAGAAGTAGTGAGGAGGCT
TTTTTGGAGGCCTAGGCTTTTGCAAAAAGCTCCCGGGAGCTTGTATATCCATTTTCGGATCTGATCAGCA
CGTGTTGACAATTAATCATCGGCATAGTATATCGGCATAGTATAATACGACAAGGTGAGGAACTAAACCA
TGACCGAGTACAAGCCCACGGTGCGCCTCGCCACCCGCGACGACGTCCCCAGGGCCGTACGCACCCTCGC
CGCCGCGTTCGCCGACTACCCCGCCACGCGCCACACCGTCGATCCGGACCGCCACATCGAGCGGGTCACC
GAGCTGCAAGAACTCTTCCTCACGCGCGTCGGGCTCGACATCGGCAAGGTGTGGGTCGCGGACGACGGCG
CCGCGGTGGCGGTCTGGACCACGCCGGAGAGCGTCGAAGCGGGGGCGGTGTTCGCCGAGATCGGCCCGCG
CATGGCCGAGTTGAGCGGTTCCCGGCTGGCCGCGCAGCAACAGATGGAAGGCCTCCTGGCGCCGCACCGG
CCCAAGGAGCCCGCGTGGTTCCTGGCCACCGTCGGCGTCTCGCCCGACCACCAGGGCAAGGGTCTGGGCA
GCGCCGTCGTGCTCCCCGGAGTGGAGGCGGCCGAGCGCGCCGGGGTGCCCGCCTTCCTGGAGACATCCGC
GCCCCGCAACCTCCCCTTCTACGAGCGGCTCGGCTTCACCGTCACCGCCGACGTCGAGGTGCCCGAAGGA
CCGCGCACCTGGTGCATGACCCGCAAGCCCGGTGCCTGACACGTGCTACGAGATTTCGATTCCACCGCCG
CCTTCTATGAAAGGTTGGGCTTCGGAATCGTTTTCCGGGACGCCGGCTGGATGATCCTCCAGCGCGGGGA
TCTCATGCTGGAGTTCTTCGCCCACCCCAACTTGTTTATTGCAGCTTATAATGGTTACAAATAAAGCAAT
AGCATCACAAATTTCACAAATAAAGCATTTTTTTCACTGCATTCTAGTTGTGGTTTGTCCAAACTCATCA
ATGTATCTTATCATGTCTGTATACCGTCGACCTCTAGCTAGAGCTTGGCGTAATCATGGTCATTACCAAT
GCTTAATCAGTGAGGCACCTATCTCAGCGATCTGTCTATTTCGTTCATCCATAGTTGCCTGACTCCCCGT
CGTGTAGATAACTACGATACGGGAGGGCTTACCATCTGGCCCCAGCGCTGCGATGATACCGCGAGAACCA
CGCTCACCGGCTCCGGATTTATCAGCAATAAACCAGCCAGCCGGAAGGGCCGAGCGCAGAAGTGGTCCTG
CAACTTTATCCGCCTCCATCCAGTCTATTAATTGTTGCCGGGAAGCTAGAGTAAGTAGTTCGCCAGTTAA
TAGTTTGCGCAACGTTGTTGCCATCGCTACAGGCATCGTGGTGTCACGCTCGTCGTTTGGTATGGCTTCA
TTCAGCTCCGGTTCCCAACGATCAAGGCGAGTTACATGATCCCCCATGTTGTGCAAAAAAGCGGTTAGCT
CCTTCGGTCCTCCGATCGTTGTCAGAAGTAAGTTGGCCGCAGTGTTATCACTCATGGTTATGGCAGCACT
GCATAATTCTCTTACTGTCATGCCATCCGTAAGATGCTTTTCTGTGACTGGTGAGTACTCAACCAAGTCA
TTCTGAGAATAGTGTATGCGGCGACCGAGTTGCTCTTGCCCGGCGTCAATACGGGATAATACCGCGCCAC
ATAGCAGAACTTTAAAAGTGCTCATCATTGGAAAACGTTCTTCGGGGCGAAAACTCTCAAGGATCTTACC
GCTGTTGAGATCCAGTTCGATGTAACCCACTCGTGCACCCAACTGATCTTCAGCATCTTTTACTTTCACC
AGCGTTTCTGGGTGAGCAAAAACAGGAAGGCAAAATGCCGCAAAAAAGGGAATAAGGGCGACACGGAAAT
GTTGAATACTCATATTCTTCCTT
Features (pLannotate 1.2.2; 24 found; start..end, strand, type, name):
    119..143     -  CDS            KanR (fragment): aminoglycoside phosphotransferase; aph(3')-Ia; confers resistance to kanamycin
    254..842     +  rep_origin     ori: high-copy-number ColE1/pMB1/pBR322/pUC origin of replication
   1067..1084    +  terminator     rrnB T2 terminator (fragment): transcription terminator T2 from the E. coli rrnB gene
   1109..1128    -  CDS            lacZα (fragment): LacZα fragment of β-galactosidase; lacZ fragment
   1584..1600    +  protein_bind   lac operator: The lac repressor binds to the lac operator to inhibit transcription in E. coli. This inhibition can be relieved by adding lactose or isopropyl-β-D-thiogalactopyranoside (IPTG). lac repressor encoded by lacI
   1843..2146    +  enhancer       CMV enhancer: human cytomegalovirus immediate early enhancer
   2147..2350    +  promoter       CMV promoter: human cytomegalovirus (CMV) immediate early promoter
   2486..2529    +  intron         CMV intron (fragment): modified intron A from human cytomegalovirus
   2581..2599    +  promoter       SP6 promoter: promoter for bacteriophage SP6 RNA polymerase
   2603..2640    +  CDS            IgH signal sequence (fragment): signal sequence from the mouse immunoglobulin heavy chain variable region
   2740..3108    +  CDS            TIGIT (fragment): TIGIT_HUMAN - Also known as VSIG9, VSTM3. Experimental evidence at protein level: Swiss-Prot protein existence level 1. Binds with high affinity to the poliovirus receptor (PVR) which causes increased secretion of IL10 and decreased secretion of IL12B and suppresses T-cell activation by promoting the generation of mature immunoregulatory dendritic cells. From Homo sapiens (Human).
   3205..3384    +  CDS            Comp (fragment): COMP_RAT - Experimental evidence at protein level: Swiss-Prot protein existence level 1. May play a role in the structural integrity of cartilage via its interaction with other extracellular matrix proteins such as the collagens and fibronectin. Can mediate the interaction of chondrocytes with the cartilage extracellular matrix through interaction with cell surface integrin receptors. Could play a role in the pathogenesis of osteoarthritis. Potent suppressor of apoptosis in both primary chondrocytes and transformed cells. Suppresses apoptosis by blocking the activation of caspase-3 and by indu
   3372..4824    +  CDS            SEAP (fragment): secreted alkaline phosphatase from human placenta The natural enzyme has a C-terminal transmembrane sequence that is replaced by a GPI anchor.
   4849..4890    +  CDS            AviTag™ (fragment): peptide tag that allows for enzymatic biotinylation
   4894..4917    +  CDS            8xHis: 8xHis affinity tag
   5063..5174    +  polyA_signal   bGH poly(A) signal: bovine growth hormone polyadenylation signal
   5175..5283    +  rep_origin     f1 ori (fragment): f1 bacteriophage origin of replication; arrow indicates direction of (+) strand synthesis
   5297..5626    +  promoter       SV40 promoter: SV40 enhancer and early promoter
   5674..5721    +  promoter       EM7 promoter: synthetic bacterial promoter&nbsp
   5740..6339    +  CDS            PuroR (fragment): puromycin N-acetyltransferase; pac from Streptomyces; confers resistance to puromycin
   6349..6474    +  CDS            ble (fragment): BLE_KLEPN - Experimental evidence at protein level: Swiss-Prot protein existence level 1. Binding protein with a strong affinity to the bleomycin family of antibiotics. Binds to CL990; an antimitotic-antibiotic compound. From Klebsiella pneumoniae.
   6469..6590    +  polyA_signal   SV40 poly(A) signal: SV40 polyadenylation signal
   6643..7503    -  CDS            AmpR: β-lactamase; bla; confers resistance to ampicillin, carbenicillin, and related antibiotics
   7506..89      -  promoter       AmpR promoter (fragment) (across the origin): bla
