[The description below was written by a language model from this plasmid's Addgene catalogue record and pLannotate feature annotations shown in this document.]
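Description:
pD649-HAsp-TIGIT-COMP5AP-AviTag-9xHis is a mammalian expression plasmid built on the pD649 backbone for producing a secreted, multimerised form of the human TIGIT extracellular domain. It is maintained in E. coli at high copy from a ColE1/pUC-type origin under ampicillin selection (AmpR, β-lactamase). A partial f1 origin and short kanamycin-resistance, lacZα and rrnB terminator fragments are annotated but appear to be backbone remnants. A second cassette places a puromycin N-acetyltransferase coding sequence under SV40 and EM7 promoters with an SV40 polyadenylation signal, which could allow selection of transfected mammalian cells, although the record does not describe this use.

The expression unit is driven by the CMV enhancer and immediate-early promoter, followed by a fragment of CMV intron A and an SP6 promoter. The open reading frame begins with a secretion leader, named HAsp in the plasmid title, although the annotation software matched part of this region to an immunoglobulin heavy-chain signal sequence. The roughly 360 bp TIGIT ectodomain segment follows, cloned between retained NotI and AscI sites. It is fused at its C terminus to the backbone-encoded COMP5AP module. This consists of the coiled-coil region of rat cartilage oligomeric matrix protein, which assembles into pentamers, and human placental alkaline phosphatase, which serves as an enzymatic reporter. An AviTag for site-specific enzymatic biotinylation and a polyhistidine tag for affinity purification come next (9xHis by name, annotated as 8xHis), and a bGH polyadenylation signal ends the unit.

The pentameric arrangement raises avidity, so that weak ectodomain interactions can be detected through phosphatase activity. This fits the plasmid's origin in a collection built to map binding among human immunoglobulin-superfamily cell-surface proteins. The depositor notes that some plasmids in the collection may carry an IS4-like transposase insertion upstream of the CMV promoter; none is annotated here.
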