Addgene plasmid #157062: pD649-HAsp-TIGIT-COMP5AP-AviTag-9xHis
Purpose: Mammalian expression of cell-surface protein extracellular domain fused to COMP5AP-AviTag-9xHis. Protein is secreted from cells.
Depositing lab: Chris Garcia. Depositing organization: Stanford University. Publication: A Human IgSF Cell-Surface Interactome Reveals a Complex Network of Protein-Protein Interactions. Wojtowicz WM, Vielmetter J, Fernandes RA, Siepe DH, Eastman CL, Chisholm GB, Cox S, Klock H, Anderson PW, Rue SM, Miller JJ, Glaser SM, Bragstad ML, Vance J, Lam AW, Lesley SA, Zinn K, Garcia KC. Cell. 2020 Aug 20;182(4):1027-1043.e17. doi: 10.1016/j.cell.2020.07.025. PubMed 32822567.
Backbone
  Vector backbone: pD649
  Backbone size w/o insert (bp): 7153
  Vector type: Mammalian Expression
Growth in bacteria
  Bacterial resistance: Ampicillin, 100 μg/mL
  Growth temperature: 37°C
  Growth strain: DH5alpha
  Copy number: High Copy
Gene/Insert
  Gene/Insert name: TIGIT
  Species: H. sapiens (human)
  Insert size (bp): 360
  Entrez Gene: TIGIT (a.k.a. VSIG9, VSTM3, WUCAM)
  Promoter: CMV/SP6
  Tag / fusion protein: COMP5AP-AviTag-9xHis (C terminal on backbone)
  Cloning method: Restriction Enzyme; 5′ cloning site GCGGCCGC (not destroyed); 3′ cloning site GGCGCGCC (not destroyed)
  Sequencing primers: 5′ ATTTAGGTGACACTATAG; 3′ CGTCGCACTCCATCACGGTG
Resource information
  A portion of this plasmid was derived from a plasmid made by: synthesis by ThermoFisher
Terms and licenses: Academic/Nonprofit Terms; Industry Terms: Not Available to Industry
Depositor comments: Some plasmids in this collection may have an IS4-like element ISVsa5 family transposase upstream of the CMV promoter.
How to cite: pD649-HAsp-TIGIT-COMP5AP-AviTag-9xHis was a gift from Chris Garcia (Addgene plasmid # 157062 ; http://n2t.net/addgene:157062 ; RRID:Addgene_157062)
