>Addgene plasmid #157062 | pD649-HAsp-TIGIT-COMP5AP-AviTag-9xHis | depositor partial sequence | sequence record 303234 | insert (extracellular domain)
ATGATGACAGGCACAATCGAGACAACCGGCAACATCTCTGCCGAGAAAGGCGGCAGCATCATCCTGCAGT
GTCACCTGTCTAGCACCACCGCTCAAGTGACCCAAGTGAACTGGGAGCAGCAGGATCAGCTGCTGGCCAT
CTGTAATGCCGATCTCGGATGGCACATCAGCCCCAGCTTCAAGGATAGAGTGGCTCCTGGACCTGGCCTG
GGACTGACACTTCAGAGCCTGACCGTGAACGATACCGGCGAGTACTTCTGCATCTACCACACATACCCCG
ACGGCACCTACACCGGCAGAATCTTTCTGGAAGTGCTGGAAAGCAGCGTGGCCGAGCATGGCGCCAGATT
TCAGATTCCT
